>Addgene plasmid #199688 | pFB-CG-LYCHOS FP>IA-HA-GFP | addgene full sequence | sequence record 393289 | Addgene NGS Result
TTCTCTGTCACAGAATGAAAATTTTTCTGTCATCTCTTCGTTATTAATGTTTGTAATTGACTGAATATCA
ACGCTTATTTGCAGCCTGAATGGCGAATGGG
[124 nt withheld, positions 102-225]
C
[91 nt withheld, positions 227-317]
A
[49 nt withheld, positions 319-367]
CCTTTGACGTTGGAGTCCACGTTCTTT
[37 nt withheld, positions 395-431]
ACCCTATCTCGGTCTATTCTTTTGATTTATAAGGGATTTTGCCGATTTCGGCCTATTGGTTAAAAAATGA
GCTGATTTAACAAAAATTTAACGCGAATTTTAACAAAATATTAACGCTTACAATTTAGGTGGCACTTTTC
GGGGAAATGTGCGCGGAACCCCTATTTGTTTATTTTTCTAAATACATTCAAATATGTATCCGCTCATGAG
ACAATAACCCTGATAAATGCTTCAATAATATTGAAAAAGGAAGAGTATGAGTATTCAACATTTCCGTGTC
GCCCTTATTCCCTTTTTTGCGGCATTTTGCCTTCCTGTTTTTGCTCACCCAGAAACGCTGGTGAAAGTAA
AAGATGCTGAAGATCAGTTGGGTGCACGAGTGGGTTACATCGAACTGGATCTCAACAGCGGTAAGATCCT
TGAGAGTTTTCGCCCCGAAGAACGTTTTCCAATGATGAGCACTTTTAAAGTTCTGCTATGTGGCGCGGTA
TTATCCCGTATTGACGCCGGGCAAGAGCAACTCGGTCGCCGCATACACTATTCTCAGAATGACTTGGTTG
AGTACTCACCAGTCACAGAAAAGCATCTTACGGATGGCATGACAGTAAGAGAATTATGCAGTGCTGCCAT
AACCATGAGTGATAACACTGCGGCCAACTTACTTCTGACAACGATCGGAGGACCGAAGGAGCTAACCGCT
TTTTTGCACAACATGGGGGATCATGTAACTCGCCTTGATCGTTGGGAACCGGAGCTGAATGAAGCCATAC
CAAACGACGAGCGTGACACCACGATGCCTGTAGCAATGGCAACAACGTTGCGCAAACTATTAACTGGCGA
ACTACTTACTCTAGCTTCCCGGCAACAATTAATAGACTGGATGGAGGCGGATAAAGTTGCAGGACCACTT
CTGCGCTCGGCCCTTCCGGCTGGCTGGTTTATTGCTGATAAATCTGGAGCCGGTGAGCGTGGGTCTCGCG
GTATCATTGCAGCACTGGGGCCAGATGGTAAGCCCTCCCGTATCGTAGTTATCTACACGACGGGGAGTCA
GGCAACTATGGATGAACGAAATAGACAGATCGCTGAGATAGGTGCCTCACTGATTAAGCATTGGTAACTG
TCAGACCAAGTTTACTCATATATACTTTAGATTGATTTAAAACTTCATTTTTAATTTAAAAGGATCTAGG
TGAAGATCCTTTTTGATAATCTCATGACCAAAATCCCTTAACGTGAGTTTTCGTTCCACTGAGCGTCAGA
CCCCGTAGAAAAGATCAAAGGATCTTCTTGAGATCCTTTTTTTCTGCGCGTAATCTGCTGCTTGCAAACA
AAAAAACCACCGCTACCAGCGGTGGTTTGTTTGCCGGATCAAGAGCTACCAACTCTTTTTCCGAAGGTAA
CTGGCTTCAGCAGAGCGCAGATACCAAATACTGTTCTTCTAGTGTAGCCGTAGTTAGGCCACCACTTCAA
GAACTCTGTAGCACCGCCTACATACCTCGCTCTGCTAATCCTGTTACCAGTGGCTGCTGCCAGTGGCGAT
AAGTCGTGTCTTACCGGGTTGGACTCAAGACGATAGTTACCGGATAAGGCGCAGCGGTCGGGCTGAACGG
GGGGTTCGTGCACACAGCCCAGCTTGGAGCGAACGACCTACACCGAACTGAGATACCTACAGCGTGAGCT
ATGAGAAAGCGCCACGCTTCCCGAAGGGAGAAAGGCGGACAGGTATCCGGTAAGCGGCAGGGTCGGAACA
GGAGAGCGCACGAGGGAGCTTCCAGGGGGAAACGCCTGGTATCTTTATAGTCCTGTCGGGTTTCGCCACC
TCTGACTTGAGCGTCGATTTTTGTGATGCTCGTCAGGGGGGCGGAGCCTATGGAAAAACGCCAGCAACGC
GGCCTTTTTACGGTTCCTGGCCTTTTGCTGGCCTTTTGCTCACATGTTCTTTCCTGCGTTATCCCCTGAT
TCTGTGGATAACCGTATTACCGCCTTTGAGTGAGCTGATACCGCTCGCCGCAGCCGAACGACCGAGCGCA
GCGAGTCAGTGAGCGAGGAAGCGGAAGAGCGCCTGATGCGGTATTTTCTCCTTACGCATCTGTGCGGTAT
TTCACACCGCATAGACCAGCCGCGTAACCTGGCAAAATCGGTTACGGTTGAGTAATAAATGGATGCCCTG
CGTAAGCGGGTGTGGGCGGACAATAAAGTCTTAAACTGAACAAAATAGATCTAAACTATGACAATAAAGT
CTTAAACTAGACAGAATAGTTGTAAACTGAAATCAGTCCAGTTATGCTGTGAAAAAGCATACTGGACTTT
TGTTATGGCTAAAGCAAACTCTTCATTTTCTGAAGTGCAAATTGCCCGTCGTATTAAAGAGGGGCGTGGC
CAAGGGCATGGTAAAGACTATATTCGCGGCGTTGTGACAATTTACCGAACAACTCCGCGGCCGGGAAGCC
GATCTCGGCTTGAACGAATTGTTAGGTGGCGGTACTTGGGTCGATATCAAAGTGCATCACTTCTTCCCGT
ATGCCCAACTTTGTATAGAGAGCCACTGCGGGATCGTCACCGTAATCTGCTTGCACGTAGATCACATAAG
CACCAAGCGCGTTGGCCTCATGCTTGAGGAGATTGATGAGCGCGGTGGCAATGCCCTGCCTCCGGTGCTC
GCCGGAGACTGCGAGATCATAGATATAGATCTCACTACGCGGCTGCTCAAACTTGGGCAGAACGTAAGCC
GCGAGAGCGCCAACAACCGCTTCTTGGTCGAAGGCAGCAAGCGCGATGAATGTCTTACTACGGAGCAAGT
TCCCGAGGTAATCGGAGTCCGGCTGATGTTGGGAGTAGGTGGCTACGTCTCCGAACTCACGACCGAAAAG
ATCAAGAGCAGCCCGCATGGATTTGACTTGGTCAGGGCCGAGCCTACATGTGCGAATGATGCCCATACTT
GAGCCACCTAACTTTGTTTTAGGGCGACTGCCCTGCTGCGTAACATCGTTGCTGCTGCGTAACATCGTTG
CTGCTCCATAACATCAAACATCGACCCACGGCGTAACGCGCTTGCTGCTTGGATGCCCGAGGCATAGACT
GTACAAAAAAACAGTCATAACAAGCCATGAAAACCGCCACTGCGCCGTTACCACCGCTGCGTTCGGTCAA
GGTTCTGGACCAGTTGCGTGAGCGCATACGCTACTTGCATTACAGTTTACGAACCGAACAGGCTTATGTC
AACTGGGTTCGTGCCTTCATCCGTTTCCACGGTGTGCGTCACCCGGCAACCTTGGGCAGCAGCGAAGTCG
AGGCATTTCTGTCCTGGCTGGCGAACGAGCGCAAGGTTTCGGTCTCCACGCATCGTCAGGCATTGGCGGC
CTTGCTGTTCTTCTACGGCAAGGTGCTGTGCACGGATCTGCCCTGGCTTCAGGAGATCGGAAGACCTCGG
CCGTCGCGGCGCTTGCCGGTGGTGCTGACCCCGGATGAAGTGGTTCGCATCCTCGGTTTTCTGGAAGGCG
AGCATCGTTTGTTCGCCCAGGACTCTAGCTATAGTTCTAGTGGTTGGCTACGTATACTCCGGAATATTAA
TAGATCATGGAGATAATTAAAATGATAACCATCTCGCAAATAAATAAGTATTTTACTGTTTTCGTAACAG
TTTTGTAATAAAAAAACCTATAAATATTCCGGATTATTCATACCGTCCCACCATCGGGCGCGGATCCGCC
ACCATGAATTCTAATTTACCTGCAGAGAACTTAACCATTGCAGTCAATATGACCAAGACTTTGCCTACAG
CAGTAACGCATGGATTTAATTCCACTAATGACCCACCTTCAATGTCAATTACAAGGCTTATTGCAGCCTT
ACTGGAATGCTTTGGCATTGTCCTTTGTGGCTACATAGCAGGAAGGGCCAATGTCATAACATCAACCCAG
GCCAAAGGACTAGGAAATTTTGTCTCCAGATTTGCACTTCCAGCTTTATTATTCAAAAACATGGTTGTAC
TTAATTTTTCCAATGTGGACTGGTCCTTCCTATATAGTATCTTAATTGCCAAAGCTTCTGTATTTTTCAT
TGTATGTGTATTAACCTTATTGGTTGCCAGTCCTGATAGTCGATTTAGCAAAGCTGGACTATTCCCTATT
TTTGCTACACAAAGTAATGACTTTGCATTGGGATACCCTATAGTTGAAGCTTTATATCAAACTACATACC
CAGAATATCTCCAGTACATTTATTTGGTGGCACCAATATCTCTTATGATGTTAAACCCTATAGGGTTTAT
TTTCTGTGAAATCCAAAAGTGGAAAGACACTCAAAATGCTTCTCAAAATAAAATAAAAATTGTGGGACTC
GGACTCCTGCGTGTATTACAGAACCCAATAGTATTTATGGTCTTCATTGGCATCGCCTTCAATTTTATTC
TTGATCGAAAGGTACCTGTATATGTCGAAAATTTTCTTGATGGACTTGGAAATTCTTTTTCTGGATCAGC
CCTATTTTATCTTGGTCTCACGATGGTGGGAAAAATAAAGAGACTGAAGAAGTCGGCATTTGTAGTACTA
ATTCTTCTCATCACAGCTAAACTTCTGGTGCTGCCACTTCTGTGCAGAGAAATGGTGGAACTCTTGGACA
AGGGCGACAGTGTGGTGAACCATACAAGTTTATCAAATTATGCATTTCTGTATGGTGTATTTCCTGTAGC
ACCAGGAGTGGCTATCTTTGCAACACAATTCAACATGGAAGTAGAAATTATAACCTCAGGGATGGTGATA
AGCACATTTGTGTCTGCTCCCATCATGTACGTTTCTGCCTGGTTACTGACCTTTCCCACTATGGACCCTA
AGCCATTGGCATATGCCATCCAGAATGTTAGTTTTGATATAAGTATTGTCAGCCTGATCTCCTTGATCTG
GTCTCTGGCTATTCTTCTTTTGAGTAAGAAATATAAACAGCTTCCTCATATGCTTACAACTAATTTACTC
ATTGCTCAGTCTATTGTCTGTGCTGGAATGATGATATGGAATTTTGTTAAAGAAAAAAATTTTGTTGGAC
AAATTTTGGTGTTTGTTCTATTGTACAGCTCCCTCTATAGCACCTACCTGTGGACAGGCCTTCTAGCAAT
TTCTTTGTTTCTTTTGAAAAAGCGAGAGAGGGTACAAATTCCTGTTGGAATAATCATAATATCTGGCTGG
GGAATTCCTGCTCTCCTTGTTGGTGTTCTTTTGATAACTGGAAAACACAATGGAGATAGCATTGACTCAG
CCTTCTTTTATGGAAAAGAACAGATGATCACCACAGCAGTCACCCTGTTCTGCAGCATCCTGATAGCTGG
CATATCCCTCATGTGCATGAACCAGACTGCCCAAGCAGGAAGCTATGAAGGTTTCGATCAGTCTCAGAGC
CACAAAGTGGTGGAGCCTGGAAATACTGCTTTTGAGGAGAGTCCAGCACCAGTAAATGAACCAGAACTTT
TTACAAGCTCTATTCCAGAAACAAGTTGCTGCTCCTGCTCCATGGGAAATGGTGAATTACACTGCCCATC
AATAGAGCCAATAGCAAACACAAGCACCAGTGAGCCTGTGATTCCTTCGTTTGAGAAAAACAATCATTGT
GTGAGTCGCTGTAACTCCCAGAGCTGCATATTAGCCCAGGAAGAAGAACAGTATCTACAGAGTGGAGACC
AGCAACTGACCCGACATGTGTTGCTGTGTTTACTTCTCATCATTGGCCTGTTCGCTAATCTTTCCAGTTG
TTTATGGTGGCTATTCAACCAAGAGCCTGGAAGACTTTATGTTGAGTTACAGTTTTTCTGTGCCGTGTTT
AACTTTGGTCAGGGATTTATTTCCTTTGGAATCTTTGGATTAGATAAACATTTAATCATCCTGCCTTTCA
AAAGAAGACTTGAATTCCTATGGAACAATAAAGACACAGCAGAAAACAGGGATTCTCCTGTTTCAGAGGA
AATAAAAATGACCTGTCAACAATTTATCCATTATCACCGTGACCTCTGTATCCGAAACATTGTCAAAGAA
AGAAGGTGTGGTGCAAAGACTTCTGCTGGAACTTTCTGTGGCTGTGACCTGGTGAGCTGGCTAATTGAAG
TCGGCCTTGCCTCCGACCGTGGTGAAGCTGTGATATACGGAGACAGGCTGGTACAAGGGGGAGTCATCCA
ACATATTACCAATGAGTATGAATTCCGGGATGAGTACTTGTTTTACAGATTTCTTCAAAAGAGTCCTGAA
CAGAGTCCTCCTGCTATTAATGCAAACACTCTCCAACAGGAAAGATATAAAGAAATTGAGCATTCATCCC
CACCCTCACATTCCCCTAAGACCGGTGGCTCCGGTGGACATCACCACCATCATCACGGATCCGGTGGTTC
TGCCGGTGGCTCCGGTTCTGGCTCCAGCGGTGGCAGCTCTGGTGCGGCGGCCGCATACCCATACGATGTT
CCAGATTACGCTTCGAATTCTCTGGAGGTGCTGTTCCAGGGTCCTGCGGCCGCCGTCTCAAAGGGAGAAG
AGCTGTTCACTGGTGTTGTTCCAATCCTCGTGGAACTCGACGGTGATGTCAACGGCCATAAGTTCAGCGT
ATCCGGAGAAGGTGAAGGCGACGCAACCTACGGTAAACTGACACTGAAGTTTATTTGCACCACCGGAAAG
CTGCCAGTGCCATGGCCCACTTTGGTGACGACGTTGACTTACGGAGTCCAATGTTTCAGCCGCTACCCGG
ATCACATGAAGCAACACGACTTCTTTAAGTCTGCTATGCCCGAGGGATACGTCCAGGAGCGCACTATTTT
CTTTAAAGATGATGGAAACTACAAGACAAGAGCCGAGGTGAAGTTCGAGGGTGACACCCTCGTGAACCGT
ATTGAGCTTAAGGGCATTGACTTTAAGGAAGATGGCAACATCCTGGGACACAAGCTCGAATACAACTACA
ATTCCCATAACGTATACATCATGGCGGACAAACAAAAGAATGGCATCAAGGTAAACTTCAAGATCAGACA
TAACATCGAGGATGGTTCGGTGCAACTTGCAGACCACTACCAGCAGAACACCCCAATCGGTGACGGTCCC
GTGCTCCTTCCCGACAACCACTACCTGAGCACACAGTCCAAGCTATCAAAAGACCCTAACGAAAAGCGTG
ACCACATGGTGCTTCTCGAATTTGTCACAGCTGCTGGTATCACCCTGGGTATGGACGAACTGTACAAGTC
GGGACTGCGTAGTGCGGCCGCACACCATCATCATCACCACCATCACCATCACTGATAAAAGCTTGTCGAG
AAGTACTAGAGGATCATAATCAGCCATACCACATTTGTAGAGGTTTTACTTGCTTTAAAAAACCTCCCAC
ACCTCCCCCTGAACCTGAAACATAAAATGAATGCAATTGTTGTTGTTAACTTGTTTATTGCAGCTTATAA
TGGTTACAAATAAAGCAATAGCATCACAAATTTCACAAATAAAGCATTTTTTTCACTGCATTCTAGTTGT
GGTTTGTCCAAACTCATCAATGTATCTTATCATGTCTGGATCTGATCACTGCTTGAGCCTAGGAGATCCG
AACCAGATAAGTGAAATCTAGTTCCAAACTATTTTGTCATTTTTAATTTTCGTATTAGCTTACGACGCTA
CACCCAGTTCCCATCTATTTTGTCACTCTTCCCTAAATAATCCTTAAAAACTCCATTTCCACCCCTCCCA
GTTCCCAACTATTTTGTCCGCCCACAGCGGGGCATTTTTCTTCCTGTTATGTTTTTAATCAAACATCCTG
CCAACTCCATGTGACAAACCGTCATCTTCGGCTACTTT
Features (pLannotate 1.2.2; 17 found; start..end, strand, type, name):
     81..97      +  CDS            lacZα (fragment): LacZα fragment of β-galactosidase; lacZ fragment
    102..530     +  rep_origin     f1 ori (sequence partly withheld): f1 bacteriophage origin of replication; arrow indicates direction of (+) strand synthesis
    583..687     +  promoter       AmpR promoter: bla
    688..1548    +  CDS            AmpR: β-lactamase; bla; confers resistance to ampicillin, carbenicillin, and related antibiotics
   1719..2307    +  rep_origin     ori: high-copy-number ColE1/pMB1/pBR322/pUC origin of replication
   2493..2544    -  misc_feature   bom (fragment): basis of mobility region from pBR322
   2612..2836    -  mobile_element Tn7R: mini-Tn7 element (right end of the Tn7 transposon) Tn7
   2903..3436    -  CDS            GmR: gentamycin acetyltransferase; aacC1; confers resistance to gentamycin
   3625..3653    -  promoter       Pc promoter: intI1 (promoter lies within the coding sequence); class 1 integron promoter
   3631..3978    -  CDS            YPR2_ECOLX (fragment): Protein predicted: Swiss-Prot protein existence level 4. From Escherichia coli.
   4005..4096    +  promoter       polyhedrin promoter: polh from Autographa californica; promoter for the baculovirus polyhedrin gene
   4145..6754    +  CDS            GPR155: GP155_HUMAN - Also known as PGR22. Experimental evidence at transcript level: Swiss-Prot protein existence level 2. From Homo sapiens (Human).
   6857..6884    +  CDS            3xHA (fragment): three tandem HA epitope tags
   6926..7639    +  CDS            mEGFP: mEGFP is a basic (constitutively fluorescent) green fluorescent protein published in 2002, derived from Aequorea victoria. It has moderate acid sensitivity.
   7723..7806    +  CDS            large T antigen (fragment): large T antigen from SV40 (simian virus 40)
   7829..7963    +  polyA_signal   SV40 poly(A) signal: SV40 polyadenylation signal
   7992..8157    -  mobile_element Tn7L: mini-Tn7 element (left end of the Tn7 transposon) Tn7
