[The description below was written by a language model from this plasmid's Addgene catalogue record and pLannotate feature annotations shown in this document.]
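Description:
pFB-CG-LYCHOS FP>IA-HA-GFP is a pFastBac-based baculovirus donor plasmid for expressing a mutant form of human LYCHOS (GPR155) in insect cells. In E. coli it is maintained as a high-copy plasmid through a ColE1/pUC-type origin and selected with ampicillin via the β-lactamase gene; an f1 origin is also present. The expression cassette and a gentamicin acetyltransferase gene lie between the Tn7R and Tn7L mini-Tn7 ends. In pFastBac-type systems this arrangement allows site-specific transposition of the whole segment into a baculovirus shuttle genome (bacmid), with gentamicin resistance marking the transposed element. The resulting recombinant bacmid is then used to generate virus for infecting insect cells.

Within the Tn7 arms, the Autographa californica polyhedrin promoter, a strong very-late baculoviral promoter, drives the GPR155 coding sequence, and transcripts are terminated by an SV40 polyadenylation signal. The insert was cloned between BamHI and BstBI sites and carries the FP>IA substitution, in which F43 and P44 are changed to I and A. The record lists a series of C-terminal additions: an HA epitope, EGFP, 6xHis and 10xHis tags, and an HRV 3C protease cleavage site. The automated annotation detects only an HA fragment and a monomeric EGFP downstream of the receptor, so the exact order and placement of the His tags and the 3C site cannot be read from the feature table. Such a tag set typically allows fluorescence monitoring of expression, immunodetection, metal-affinity purification and proteolytic tag removal. The stated purpose is simply expression of the mutant in insect cells; the associated study concerns LYCHOS as a lysosomal GPCR-like protein that signals cholesterol sufficiency to mTORC1.
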