Addgene plasmid #199688: pFB-CG-LYCHOS FP>IA-HA-GFP
Purpose: Expression of LYCHOS FP>IA mutant in insect cells
Depositing lab: Roberto Zoncu. Depositing organization: University of California, Berkeley. Publication: Lysosomal GPCR-like protein LYCHOS signals cholesterol sufficiency to mTORC1. Shin HR, Citron YR, Wang L, Tribouillard L, Goul CS, Stipp R, Sugasawa Y, Jain A, Samson N, Lim CY, Davis OB, Castaneda-Carpio D, Qian M, Nomura DK, Perera RM, Park E, Covey DF, Laplante M, Evers AS, Zoncu R. Science. 2022 Sep 16;377(6612):1290-1298. doi: 10.1126/science.abg6621. Epub 2022 Aug 25. PubMed 36007018.
Backbone
  Vector backbone: pFastbac
  Vector type: Insect Expression
  Selectable markers: Gentamicin
Growth in bacteria
  Bacterial resistance: Ampicillin, 100 μg/mL
  Growth temperature: 37°C
  Growth strain: DH5alpha
  Copy number: High Copy
Gene/Insert
  Gene/Insert name: LYCHOS (alt name: GPR155)
  Species: H. sapiens (human)
  Mutation: F43 and P44 mutated to I and A respectively
  Entrez Gene: GPR155 (a.k.a. DEP.7, DEPDC3, PGR22)
  Tag / fusion protein: EGFP (C terminal on insert); HA (C terminal on insert); 6xHis (C terminal on insert); HRV 3C (C terminal on insert); 10xHis (C terminal on insert)
  Cloning method: Restriction Enzyme; 5′ cloning site BamHI (not destroyed); 3′ cloning site BstBI (not destroyed)
  Sequencing primers: 5′ aaatgataaccatctcgc
Terms and licenses: Academic/Nonprofit Terms; Industry Terms: Not Available to Industry
How to cite: pFB-CG-LYCHOS FP>IA-HA-GFP was a gift from Roberto Zoncu (Addgene plasmid # 199688 ; http://n2t.net/addgene:199688 ; RRID:Addgene_199688)
